Addgene plasmid #120355: PB-TAC-KRAB-dCas9
Purpose: (Empty Backbone) piggyBac transposon Destination vector for dox-inducible expression of Gateway cloned elements (inducible mCherry). KRAB-dCas9 is constitutively expressed.
Depositing lab: Knut Woltjen. Depositing organization: Kyoto University, Center for iPS Cell Research and Application. Publication: OVOL1 Influences the Determination and Expansion of iPSC Reprogramming Intermediates. Kagawa H, Shimamoto R, Kim SI, Oceguera-Yanez F, Yamamoto T, Schroeder T, Woltjen K. Stem Cell Reports. 2018 Dec 28. pii: S2213-6711(18)30527-7. doi: 10.1016/j.stemcr.2018.12.008. PubMed 30639212.
Backbone
  Vector backbone: pBluescript
  Vector type: Mammalian Expression, CRISPR ; piggyBac transposon
  Promoter: tet-on and CBh
Growth in bacteria
  Bacterial resistance: Chloramphenicol and Ampicillin, 25 & 100 μg/mL
  Growth temperature: 37°C
  Growth strain: ccdB Survival
  Copy number: High Copy
Gene/Insert
  Cloning method: Restriction Enzyme
Terms and licenses: Academic/Nonprofit Terms; Industry Terms: Not Available to Industry
How to cite: PB-TAC-KRAB-dCas9 was a gift from Knut Woltjen (Addgene plasmid # 120355 ; http://n2t.net/addgene:120355 ; RRID:Addgene_120355)
