[The description below was written by a language model from this plasmid's Addgene catalogue record and pLannotate feature annotations shown in this document.]
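Description:
PB-TAC-KRAB-dCas9 is an empty Gateway destination vector built on a pBluescript backbone and designed as a piggyBac transposon for stable genomic integration in mammalian cells. In bacteria it replicates from a high-copy ColE1/pUC-type origin, also carries an f1 origin, and is selected with ampicillin (backbone AmpR) together with chloramphenicol (CmR inside the Gateway cassette). Because the cassette encodes the ccdB toxin, the unrecombined plasmid has to be maintained in a ccdB-tolerant strain. The piggyBac terminal repeats are not annotated as such in the feature table. A short fragment matching a baculovirus FP gene near the T3 promoter side probably reflects transposon-flanking sequence, but this is an inference.

The payload consists of two mammalian expression units. The first is a tetracycline-responsive promoter (an array of tet operator repeats plus a minimal promoter) driving an attR1–CmR–ccdB–attR2 cassette, followed by an EMCV IRES, mCherry and a rabbit β-globin polyadenylation signal. An LR reaction replaces the selection cassette with an element of interest, which is then co-transcribed with mCherry, so that red fluorescence reports doxycycline induction. The second unit uses the CBh promoter (CMV enhancer, chicken β-actin promoter and hybrid intron) to constitutively express the ZNF10 KRAB repression domain fused to Cas9, terminated by a bGH poly(A) signal. The annotation labels this ORF simply as Cas9, and its nuclease-dead status comes from the catalogue entry. No tet transactivator or mammalian drug-selection marker appears in the feature table, so the source of the transactivator is not stated. The design suits CRISPR interference experiments that pair constitutive KRAB-dCas9 with dox-inducible expression of a cloned element, and the associated publication concerns iPSC reprogramming.
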