Features (pLannotate 1.2.2; 37 found; start..end, strand, type, name):
     28..456     -  rep_origin     f1 ori (sequence partly withheld): f1 bacteriophage origin of replication; arrow indicates direction of (+) strand synthesis
    461..618     -  CDS            lacZα (fragment): LacZα fragment of β-galactosidase; lacZ fragment
    621..639     +  promoter       T7 promoter: promoter for bacteriophage T7 RNA polymerase
   1139..1159    +  promoter       tight TRE promoter (fragment): Tet-responsive promoter PTight, consisting of seven tet operator sequences followed by the minimal CMV promoter
   1176..1196    +  promoter       tight TRE promoter (fragment): Tet-responsive promoter PTight, consisting of seven tet operator sequences followed by the minimal CMV promoter
   1213..1233    +  promoter       tight TRE promoter (fragment): Tet-responsive promoter PTight, consisting of seven tet operator sequences followed by the minimal CMV promoter
   1250..1270    +  promoter       tight TRE promoter (fragment): Tet-responsive promoter PTight, consisting of seven tet operator sequences followed by the minimal CMV promoter
   1287..1307    +  promoter       tight TRE promoter (fragment): Tet-responsive promoter PTight, consisting of seven tet operator sequences followed by the minimal CMV promoter
   1324..1344    +  promoter       tight TRE promoter (fragment): Tet-responsive promoter PTight, consisting of seven tet operator sequences followed by the minimal CMV promoter
   1361..1381    +  promoter       tight TRE promoter (fragment): Tet-responsive promoter PTight, consisting of seven tet operator sequences followed by the minimal CMV promoter
   1398..1418    +  promoter       tight TRE promoter (fragment): Tet-responsive promoter PTight, consisting of seven tet operator sequences followed by the minimal CMV promoter
   1426..1471    +  promoter       TRE3GV promoter (fragment): 3rd-generation Tet-responsive promoter that can be activated by binding of Tet-On® 3G, optimized for retroviral and lentiviral vectors
   1543..1667    +  protein_bind   attR1: mutant version of attR; recombination site for the Gateway® LR reaction LR Clonase™
   1692..1722    +  promoter       lac UV5 promoter: E. coli lac promoter with an "up" mutation
   1746..1775    +  promoter       cat promoter (fragment): promoter of the E. coli cat gene encoding chloramphenicol acetyltransferase
   1776..2435    +  CDS            CmR: chloramphenicol acetyltransferase; cat; confers resistance to chloramphenicol
   2614..2772    +  CDS            ccdA (fragment): CCDA_ECO57 - Also known as H, letA. Experimental evidence at protein level: Swiss-Prot protein existence level 1. Antitoxin component of a type II toxin-antitoxin (TA) system which inhibits the post-segregational killing (PSK) of plasmid-free cells, also referred to as a plasmid addiction system. Binds to and blocks the activity of CcdB; will also remove bound CcdB protein from the CcdB-GyrA complex by forming a CcdA-CcdB complex, a process termed rejuvenation. Functions as a transcriptional corepressor for the ccdAB operon, repression also requires CcdB (By similarity). From Escherichia coli
   2777..3079    +  CDS            ccdB: CCDB_ECOLI - Also known as G, letB, letD. Experimental evidence at protein level: Swiss-Prot protein existence level 1. Toxic component of a type II toxin-antitoxin (TA) system, functioning in plasmid maintainence. Responsible for the post- segregational killing (PSK) of plasmid-free cells, also referred to as a plasmid addiction system. Half-life of over 2 hours. Cell killing by CcdB is accompanied by filamentation, defects in chromosome and plasmid segregation, defects in cell division, formation of anucleate cells, decreased DNA synthesis and plasmid loss. Interferes with the activity of DN
   3123..3247    -  protein_bind   attR2: mutant version of attR; recombination site for the Gateway® LR reaction LR Clonase™
   3400..3862    +  misc_feature   IRES: internal ribosome entry site (IRES) of the encephalomyocarditis virus (EMCV)
   3876..4583    +  CDS            mCherry: mCherry is a basic (constitutively fluorescent) red fluorescent protein published in 2004, derived from Discosoma sp.. It is reported to be a very rapidly-maturing monomer with low acid sensitivity.
   4663..4718    +  polyA_signal   β-globin poly(A) signal: rabbit β-globin polyadenylation signal (Gil and Proudfoot, 1987)
   5155..5440    +  enhancer       CMV enhancer: human cytomegalovirus immediate early enhancer; contains an 18-bp deletion relative to the standard CMV enhancer
   5442..5719    +  promoter       chicken β-actin promoter: No description available
   5720..5947    +  intron         hybrid intron: hybrid between chicken β-actin (CBA) and minute virus of mice (MMV) introns (Gray et al., 2011)
   5995..6180    +  CDS            KRAB: Krüppel-associated box (KRAB) transcriptional repression domain from the human zinc finger protein ZNF10 (Margolin et al., 1994)
   6202..10305   +  CDS            Cas9: Cas9 (Csn1) endonuclease from the Streptococcus pyogenes Type II CRISPR/Cas system generates RNA-guided double strand breaks in DNA
  10474..10585   +  polyA_signal   bGH poly(A) signal: bovine growth hormone polyadenylation signal
  11127..11258   +  CDS            FP (fragment): FP25_NPVAC - Experimental evidence at protein level: Swiss-Prot protein existence level 1. From Autographa californica nuclear polyhedrosis virus (AcMNPV).
  11275..11293   -  promoter       T3 promoter: promoter for bacteriophage T3 RNA polymerase
  11336..11358   -  protein_bind   lac operator (fragment): The lac repressor binds to the lac operator to inhibit transcription in E. coli. This inhibition can be relieved by adding lactose or isopropyl-β-D-thiogalactopyranoside (IPTG). lac repressor encoded by lacI
  11362..11392   -  promoter       lac promoter: promoter for the E. coli lac operon
  11407..11428   -  protein_bind   CAP binding site: CAP binding activates transcription in the presence of cAMP. E. coli catabolite activator protein
  11441..11533   -  CDS            lacI (fragment): lac repressor; lacI; The lac repressor binds to the lac operator to inhibit transcription in E. coli. This inhibition can be relieved by adding lactose or isopropyl-β-D-thiogalactopyranoside (IPTG).
  11716..12304   -  rep_origin     ori: high-copy-number ColE1/pMB1/pBR322/pUC origin of replication
  12475..13335   -  CDS            AmpR: β-lactamase; bla; confers resistance to ampicillin, carbenicillin, and related antibiotics
  13336..13440   -  promoter       AmpR promoter: bla
>Addgene plasmid #120355 | PB-TAC-KRAB-dCas9 | addgene full sequence | sequence record 237262 | Addgene NGS Result
AAATTGTAAGCGTTAATATTTTGTTAAAATTCGCGTTAAATTTTTGTTAAATCAGCTCATTTTTTAACCA
ATAGGCCGAAATCGGCAAAATCCCTTATAAATCAAAAGAATAGACCGAGATAGGGT
[37 nt withheld, positions 127-163]
AAAGAACGTGGACTCCAACGTCAAAGG
[49 nt withheld, positions 191-239]
T
[91 nt withheld, positions 241-331]
G
[124 nt withheld, positions 333-456]
CCCATTCGCCATTCAGGCTGCGCAACTGTTGGGAAGGGCGATCGGTGCGGGCCTCTTCGCTATTACGCCA
GCTGGCGAAAGGGGGATGTGCTGCAAGGCGATTAAGTTGGGTAACGCCAGGGTTTTCCCAGTCACGACGT
TGTAAAACGACGGCCAGTGAATTGTAATACGACTCACTATAGGGCGAATTGGAGCTCGGTATTCACGACA
GCAGGCTGAATAATAAAAAAATTAGAAACTATTATTTAACCCTAGAAAGATAATCATATTGTGACGTACG
TTAAAGATAATCATGCGTAAAATTGACGCATGTGTTTTATCGGTCTGTATATCGAGGTTTATTTATTAAT
TTGAATAGATATTAAGTTTTATTATATTTACACTTACATACTAATAATAAATTCAACAAACAATTTATTT
ATGTTTATTTATTTATTAAAAAAAAACAAAAACTCAAAATTTCTTCTATAAAGTAACAAAACTTTTAAAC
ATTCTCTCTTTTACAAAAATAAACTTATTTTGTACTTTAAAAACAGTCATGTTGTATTATAAAATAAGTA
ATTAGCTTAACCTATACATAATAGAAACAAATTATACTTATTAGTCAGTCAGAAACAACTTTGGCACATA
TCAATATTATGCTCTCGTTAATTAACTCGAGGGATCCAAGCTGGCCGCACGTCTCCCTATCAGTGATAGA
GAAGTCGACACGTCTCGAGCTCCCTATCAGTGATAGAGAAGGTACGTCTAGAACGTCTCCCTATCAGTGA
TAGAGAAGTCGACACGTCTCGAGCTCCCTATCAGTGATAGAGAAGGTACGTCTAGAACGTCTCCCTATCA
GTGATAGAGAAGTCGACACGTCTCGAGCTCCCTATCAGTGATAGAGAAGGTACGTCTAGAACGTCTCCCT
ATCAGTGATAGAGAAGTCGACACGTCTCGAGCTCCCTATCAGTGATAGAGAAGGTACCCCCTATATAAGC
AGAGCTCGTTTAGTGAACCGTCAGATCGCCTGGAGACGCCATCCACGCTGTTTTGACCTCCATAGAAGAC
ACCGGGACCGATCCAGCCTCCGCGGTGGCGGCCATCACAAGTTTGTACAAAAAAGCTGAACGAGAAACGT
AAAATGATATAAATATCAATATATTAAATTAGATTTTGCATAAAAAACAGACTACATAATACTGTAAAAC
ACAACATATCCAGTCACTATGGCGGCCGCATTAGGCACCCCAGGCTTTACACTTTATGCTTCCGGCTCGT
ATAATGTGTGGATTTTGAGTTAGGATCCGTCGAGATTTTCAGGAGCTAAGGAAGCTAAAATGGAGAAAAA
AATCACTGGATATACCACCGTTGATATATCCCAATGGCATCGTAAAGAACATTTTGAGGCATTTCAGTCA
GTTGCTCAATGTACCTATAACCAGACCGTTCAGCTGGATATTACGGCCTTTTTAAAGACCGTAAAGAAAA
ATAAGCACAAGTTTTATCCGGCCTTTATTCACATTCTTGCCCGCCTGATGAATGCTCATCCGGAATTCCG
TATGGCAATGAAAGACGGTGAGCTGGTGATATGGGATAGTGTTCACCCTTGTTACACCGTTTTCCATGAG
CAAACTGAAACGTTTTCATCGCTCTGGAGTGAATACCACGACGATTTCCGGCAGTTTCTACACATATATT
CGCAAGATGTGGCGTGTTACGGTGAAAACCTGGCCTATTTCCCTAAAGGGTTTATTGAGAATATGTTTTT
CGTCTCAGCCAATCCCTGGGTGAGTTTCACCAGTTTTGATTTAAACGTGGCCAATATGGACAACTTCTTC
GCCCCCGTTTTCACCATGGGCAAATATTATACGCAAGGCGACAAGGTGCTGATGCCGCTGGCGATTCAGG
TTCATCATGCCGTTTGTGATGGCTTCCATGTCGGCAGAATGCTTAATGAATTACAACAGTACTGCGATGA
GTGGCAGGGCGGGGCGTAAACGCGTGGATCCGGCTTACTAAAAGCCAGATAACAGTATGCGTATTTGCGC
GCTGATTTTTGCGGTATAAGAATATATACTGATATGTATACCCGAAGTATGTCAAAAAGAGGTATGCTAT
GAAGCAGCGTATTACAGTGACAGTTGACAGCGACAGCTATCAGTTGCTCAAGGCATATATGATGTCAATA
TCTCCGGTCTGGTAAGCACAACCATGCAGAATGAAGCCCGTCGTCTGCGTGCCGAACGCTGGAAAGCGGA
AAATCAGGAAGGGATGGCTGAGGTCGCCCGGTTTATTGAAATGAACGGCTCTTTTGCTGACGAGAACAGG
GGCTGGTGAAATGCAGTTTAAGGTTTACACCTATAAAAGAGAGAGCCGTTATCGTCTGTTTGTGGATGTA
CAGAGTGATATTATTGACACGCCCGGGCGACGGATGGTGATCCCCCTGGCCAGTGCACGTCTGCTGTCAG
ATAAAGTCTCCCGTGAACTTTACCCGGTGGTGCATATCGGGGATGAAAGCTGGCGCATGATGACCACCGA
TATGGCCAGTGTGCCGGTCTCCGTTATCGGGGAAGAAGTGGCTGATCTCAGCCACCGCGAAAATGACATC
AAAAACGCCATTAACCTGATGTTCTGGGGAATATAAATGTCAGGCTCCCTTATACACAGCCAGTCTGCAG
GTCGACCATAGTGACTGGATATGTTGTGTTTTACAGTATTATGTAGTCTGTTTTTTATGCAAAATCTAAT
TTAATATATTGATATTTATATCATTTTACGTTTCTCGTTCAGCTTTCTTGTACAAAGTGGTGATCTAGCT
AAAACGCGGCCTCGAATCGAATTCCGCCCCCCCCCCTCTCCCTCCCCCCCCCCTAACGTTACTGGCCGAA
GCCGCTTGGAATAAGGCCGGTGTGCGTTTGTCTATATGTTATTTTCCACCATATTGCCGTCTTTTGGCAA
TGTGAGGGCCCGGAAACCTGGCCCTGTCTTCTTGACGAGCATTCCTAGGGGTCTTTCCCCTCTCGCCAAA
GGAATGCAAGGTCTGTTGAATGTCGTGAAGGAAGCAGTTCCTCTGGAAGCTTCTTGAAGACAAACAACGT
CTGTAGCGACCCTTTGCAGGCAGCGGAACCCCCCACCTGGCGACAGGTGCCTCTGCGGCCAAAAGCCACG
TGTATAAGATACACCTGCAAAGGCGGCACAACCCCAGTGCCACGTTGTGAGTTGGATAGTTGTGGAAAGA
GTCAAATGGCTCTCCTCAAGCGTATTCAACAAGGGGCTGAAGGATGCCCAGAAGGTACCCCATTGTATGG
GATCTGATCTGGGGCCTCGGTGCACATGCTTTACATGTGTTTAGTCGAGGTTAAAAAAACGTCTAGGCCC
CCCGAACCACGGGGACGTGGTTTTCCTTTGAAAAACACGATGATAATATGGCCACAACCATGGTGAGCAA
GGGCGAGGAGGATAACATGGCCATCATCAAGGAGTTCATGCGCTTCAAGGTGCACATGGAGGGCTCCGTG
AACGGCCACGAGTTCGAGATCGAGGGCGAGGGCGAGGGCCGCCCCTACGAGGGCACCCAGACCGCCAAGC
TGAAGGTGACCAAGGGTGGCCCCCTGCCCTTCGCCTGGGACATCCTGTCCCCTCAGTTCATGTACGGCTC
CAAGGCCTACGTGAAGCACCCCGCCGACATCCCCGACTACTTGAAGCTGTCCTTCCCCGAGGGCTTCAAG
TGGGAGCGCGTGATGAACTTCGAGGACGGCGGCGTGGTGACCGTGACCCAGGACTCCTCCCTGCAGGACG
GCGAGTTCATCTACAAGGTGAAGCTGCGCGGCACCAACTTCCCCTCCGACGGCCCCGTAATGCAGAAGAA
GACCATGGGCTGGGAGGCCTCCTCCGAGCGGATGTACCCCGAGGACGGCGCCCTGAAGGGCGAGATCAAG
CAGAGGCTGAAGCTGAAGGACGGCGGCCACTACGACGCTGAGGTCAAGACCACCTACAAGGCCAAGAAGC
CCGTGCAGCTGCCCGGCGCCTACAACGTCAACATCAAGTTGGACATCACCTCCCACAACGAGGACTACAC
CATCGTGGAACAGTACGAACGCGCCGAGGGCCGCCACTCCACCGGCGGCATGGACGAGCTGTACAAGTAA
AGCGGCCGCGATCTTTTTCCCTCTGCCAAAAATTATGGGGACATCATGAAGCCCCTTGAGCATCTGACTT
CTGGCTAATAAAGGAAATTTATTTTCATTGCAATAGTGTGTTGGAATTTTTTGTGTCTCTCACTCGGAAG
GACATATGGGAGGGCAAATCATTTAAAACATCAGAATGAGTATTTGGTTTAGAGTTTGGCAACATATGCC
CATATGCTGGCTGCCATGAACAAAGGTTGGCTATAAAGAGGTCATCAGTATATGAAACAGCCCCCTGCTG
TCCATTCCTTATTCCATAGAAAAGCCTTGACTTGAGGTTAGATTTTTTTTATATTTTGTTTTGTGTTATT
TTTTTCTTTAACATCCCTAAAATTTTCCTTACATGTTTTACTAGCCAGATTTTTCCTCCTCTCCTGACTA
CTCCCAGTCATAGCTGTCCCTCTTCTCTTATGGAGATCCCTCGACCTGCAGGAATTCGATTACTTAAGCC
TAGGATCCAGATCTGTACATTCGAATCGATGAATTCGTTAACCATGGAAGCTTCTGCAGCGGCCGCACTA
GAGGTACCCGTTACATAACTTACGGTAAATGGCCCGCCTGGCTGACCGCCCAACGACCCCCGCCCATTGA
CGTCAATAGTAACGCCAATAGGGACTTTCCATTGACGTCAATGGGTGGAGTATTTACGGTAAACTGCCCA
CTTGGCAGTACATCAAGTGTATCATATGCCAAGTACGCCCCCTATTGACGTCAATGACGGTAAATGGCCC
GCCTGGCATTGTGCCCAGTACATGACCTTATGGGACTTTCCTACTTGGCAGTACATCTACGTATTAGTCA
TCGCTATTACCATGGTCGAGGTGAGCCCCACGTTCTGCTTCACTCTCCCCATCTCCCCCCCCTCCCCACC
CCCAATTTTGTATTTATTTATTTTTTAATTATTTTGTGCAGCGATGGGGGCGGGGGGGGGGGGGGGGCGC
GCGCCRGGSGGGGSGGGGSGGGGSGRGGGGSGGGGSGGGGCGAGGCGGAGAGGTGCGGCGGCAGCCAATC
AGAGCGGCGCGCTCCGAAAGTTTCCTTTTATGGCGAGGCGGCGGCGGCGGCGGCCCTATAAAAAGCGAAG
CGCGCGGCGGGCGGGAGTCGCTGCGCGCTGCCTTCGCCCCGTGCCCCGCTCCGCCGCCGCCTCGCGCCGC
CCGCCCCGGCTCTGACTGACCGCGTTACTCCCACAGGTGAGCGGGCGGGACGGCCCTTCTCCTCCGGGCT
GTAATTAGCTGAGCAAGAGGTAAGGGTTTAAGGGATGGTTGGTTGGTGGGGTATTAATGTTTAATTACCT
GGAGCACCTGCCTGAAATCACTTTTTTTCAGGTTGGACCGGTGCCACCATGGATGCTAAGTCACTAACTG
CCTGGTCCCGGACACTGGTGACCTTCAAGGATGTATTTGTGGACTTCACCAGGGAGGAGTGGAAGCTGCT
GGACACTGCTCAGCAGATCGTGTACAGAAATGTGATGCTGGAGAACTATAAGAACCTGGTTTCCTTGGGT
TATCAGCTTACTAAGCCAGATGTGATCCTCCGGTTGGAGAAGGGAGAAGAGCCCGGCGGTTCCGGCGGAG
GGTCGATGGACAAGAAGTACAGCATCGGCCTGGCCATCGGCACCAACTCTGTGGGCTGGGCCGTGATCAC
CGACGAGTACAAGGTGCCCAGCAAGAAATTCAAGGTGCTGGGCAACACCGACCGGCACAGCATCAAGAAG
AACCTGATCGGCGCCCTGCTGTTCGACAGCGGAGAAACAGCCGAGGCCACCCGGCTGAAGAGAACCGCCA
GAAGAAGATACACCAGACGGAAGAACCGGATCTGCTATCTGCAAGAGATCTTCAGCAACGAGATGGCCAA
GGTGGACGACAGCTTCTTCCACAGACTGGAAGAGTCCTTCCTGGTGGAAGAGGATAAGAAGCACGAGCGG
CACCCCATCTTCGGCAACATCGTGGACGAGGTGGCCTACCACGAGAAGTACCCCACCATCTACCACCTGA
GAAAGAAACTGGTGGACAGCACCGACAAGGCCGACCTGCGGCTGATCTATCTGGCCCTGGCCCACATGAT
CAAGTTCCGGGGCCACTTCCTGATCGAGGGCGACCTGAACCCCGACAACAGCGACGTGGACAAGCTGTTC
ATCCAGCTGGTGCAGACCTACAACCAGCTGTTCGAGGAAAACCCCATCAACGCCAGCGGCGTGGACGCCA
AGGCCATCCTGTCTGCCAGACTGAGCAAGAGCAGACGGCTGGAAAATCTGATCGCCCAGCTGCCCGGCGA
GAAGAAGAATGGCCTGTTCGGCAACCTGATTGCCCTGAGCCTGGGCCTGACCCCCAACTTCAAGAGCAAC
TTCGACCTGGCCGAGGATGCCAAACTGCAGCTGAGCAAGGACACCTACGACGACGACCTGGACAACCTGC
TGGCCCAGATCGGCGACCAGTACGCCGACCTGTTTCTGGCCGCCAAGAACCTGTCCGACGCCATCCTGCT
GAGCGACATCCTGAGAGTGAACACCGAGATCACCAAGGCCCCCCTGAGCGCCTCTATGATCAAGAGATAC
GACGAGCACCACCAGGACCTGACCCTGCTGAAAGCTCTCGTGCGGCAGCAGCTGCCTGAGAAGTACAAAG
AGATTTTCTTCGACCAGAGCAAGAACGGCTACGCCGGCTACATCGATGGCGGAGCCAGCCAGGAAGAGTT
CTACAAGTTCATCAAGCCCATCCTGGAAAAGATGGACGGCACCGAGGAACTGCTCGTGAAGCTGAACAGA
GAGGACCTGCTGCGGAAGCAGCGGACCTTCGACAACGGCAGCATCCCCCACCAGATCCACCTGGGAGAGC
TGCACGCCATTCTGCGGCGGCAGGAAGATTTTTACCCATTCCTGAAGGACAACCGGGAAAAGATCGAGAA
GATCCTGACCTTCCGCATCCCCTACTACGTGGGCCCTCTGGCCAGGGGAAACAGCAGATTCGCCTGGATG
ACCAGAAAGAGCGAGGAAACCATCACCCCCTGGAACTTCGAGGAAGTGGTGGACAAGGGCGCCAGCGCCC
AGAGCTTCATCGAGCGGATGACCAACTTCGATAAGAACCTGCCCAACGAGAAGGTGCTGCCCAAGCACAG
CCTGCTGTACGAGTACTTCACCGTGTACAACGAGCTGACCAAAGTGAAATACGTGACCGAGGGAATGAGA
AAGCCCGCCTTCCTGAGCGGCGAGCAGAAAAAAGCCATCGTGGACCTGCTGTTCAAGACCAACCGGAAAG
TGACCGTGAAGCAGCTGAAAGAGGACTACTTCAAGAAAATCGAGTGCTTCGACTCCGTGGAAATCTCCGG
CGTGGAAGATCGGTTCAACGCCTCCCTGGGCACATACCACGATCTGCTGAAAATTATCAAGGACAAGGAC
TTCCTGGACAATGAGGAAAACGAGGACATTCTGGAAGATATCGTGCTGACCCTGACACTGTTTGAGGACA
GAGAGATGATCGAGGAACGGCTGAAAACCTATGCCCACCTGTTCGACGACAAAGTGATGAAGCAGCTGAA
GCGGCGGAGATACACCGGCTGGGGCAGGCTGAGCCGGAAGCTGATCAACGGCATCCGGGACAAGCAGTCC
GGCAAGACAATCCTGGATTTCCTGAAGTCCGACGGCTTCGCCAACAGAAACTTCATGCAGCTGATCCACG
ACGACAGCCTGACCTTTAAAGAGGACATCCAGAAAGCCCAGGTGTCCGGCCAGGGCGATAGCCTGCACGA
GCACATTGCCAATCTGGCCGGCAGCCCCGCCATTAAGAAGGGCATCCTGCAGACAGTGAAGGTGGTGGAC
GAGCTCGTGAAAGTGATGGGCCGGCACAAGCCCGAGAACATCGTGATCGAAATGGCCAGAGAGAACCAGA
CCACCCAGAAGGGACAGAAGAACAGCCGCGAGAGAATGAAGCGGATCGAAGAGGGCATCAAAGAGCTGGG
CAGCCAGATCCTGAAAGAACACCCCGTGGAAAACACCCAGCTGCAGAACGAGAAGCTGTACCTGTACTAC
CTGCAGAATGGGCGGGATATGTACGTGGACCAGGAACTGGACATCAACCGGCTGTCCGACTACGATGTGG
ACGCTATCGTGCCTCAGAGCTTTCTGAAGGACGACTCCATCGATAACAAAGTGCTGACTCGGAGCGACAA
GAACCGGGGCAAGAGCGACAACGTGCCCTCCGAAGAGGTCGTGAAGAAGATGAAGAACTACTGGCGCCAG
CTGCTGAATGCCAAGCTGATTACCCAGAGGAAGTTCGACAATCTGACCAAGGCCGAGAGAGGCGGCCTGA
GCGAACTGGATAAGGCCGGCTTCATCAAGAGACAGCTGGTGGAAACCCGGCAGATCACAAAGCACGTGGC
ACAGATCCTGGACTCCCGGATGAACACTAAGTACGACGAGAACGACAAACTGATCCGGGAAGTGAAAGTG
ATCACCCTGAAGTCCAAGCTGGTGTCCGATTTCCGGAAGGATTTCCAGTTTTACAAAGTGCGCGAGATCA
ACAACTACCACCACGCCCACGACGCCTACCTGAACGCCGTCGTGGGAACCGCCCTGATCAAAAAGTACCC
TAAGCTGGAAAGCGAGTTCGTGTACGGCGACTACAAGGTGTACGACGTGCGGAAGATGATCGCCAAGAGC
GAGCAGGAAATCGGCAAGGCTACCGCCAAGTACTTCTTCTACAGCAACATCATGAACTTTTTCAAGACCG
AGATTACCCTGGCCAACGGCGAGATCCGGAAGCGGCCTCTGATCGAGACAAACGGCGAAACAGGCGAGAT
CGTGTGGGATAAGGGCCGGGACTTTGCCACCGTGCGGAAAGTGCTGTCTATGCCCCAAGTGAATATCGTG
AAAAAGACCGAGGTGCAGACAGGCGGCTTCAGCAAAGAGTCTATCCTGCCCAAGAGGAACAGCGACAAGC
TGATCGCCAGAAAGAAGGACTGGGACCCTAAGAAGTACGGCGGCTTCGACAGCCCCACCGTGGCCTATTC
TGTGCTGGTGGTGGCCAAAGTGGAAAAGGGCAAGTCCAAGAAACTGAAGAGTGTGAAAGAGCTGCTGGGG
ATCACCATCATGGAAAGAAGCAGCTTCGAGAAGAATCCCATCGACTTTCTGGAAGCCAAGGGCTACAAAG
AAGTGAAAAAGGACCTGATCATCAAGCTGCCTAAGTACTCCCTGTTCGAGCTGGAAAACGGCCGGAAGAG
AATGCTGGCCTCTGCCGGCGAACTGCAGAAGGGAAACGAACTGGCCCTGCCCTCCAAATATGTGAACTTC
CTGTACCTGGCCAGCCACTATGAGAAGCTGAAGGGCTCCCCCGAGGATAATGAGCAGAAACAGCTGTTTG
TGGAACAGCACAAACACTACCTGGACGAGATCATCGAGCAGATCAGCGAGTTCTCCAAGAGAGTGATCCT
GGCCGACGCTAATCTGGACAAGGTGCTGAGCGCCTACAACAAGCACAGAGACAAGCCTATCAGAGAGCAG
GCCGAGAATATCATCCACCTGTTTACCCTGACCAATCTGGGAGCCCCTGCCGCCTTCAAGTACTTTGACA
CCACCATCGACCGGAAGAGGTACACCAGCACCAAAGAGGTGCTGGACGCCACCCTGATCCACCAGAGCAT
CACCGGCCTGTACGAGACACGGATCGACCTGTCTCAGCTGGGAGGCGACGCCTATCCCTATGACGTGCCC
GATTATGCCAGCCTGGGCAGCGGCTCCCCCAAGAAAAAACGCAAGGTGGAAGATCCTAAGAAAAAGCGGA
AAGTGGACGGCATTGGTAGTGGGAGCAACGGCAGCAGCGGATCCTAAGAATTCCTAGAGCTCGCTGATCA
GCCTCGACTGTGCCTTCTAGTTGCCAGCCATCTGTTGTTTGCCCCTCCCCCGTGCCTTCCTTGACCCTGG
AAGGTGCCACTCCCACTGTCCTTTCCTAATAAAATGAGGAAATTGCATCGCATTGTCTGAGTAGGTGTCA
TTCTATTCTGGGGGGTGGGGTGGGGCAGGACAGCAAGGGGGAGGATTGGGAAGAGAATAGCAGGCATGCT
GGGGAGCGGCCGCACTAGTCTAGTCTAGAGCGATCGCCCGGGTTTAAACGCTAGCCAACAAGCTCGTCAT
CGCTTTGCAGAAGAGCAGAGAGGATATGCTCATCGTCTAAAGAACTACCCATTTTATTATATATTAGTCA
CGATATCTATAACAAGAAAATATATATATAATAAGTTATCACGTAAGTAGAACATGAAATAACAATATAA
TTATCGTATGAGTTAAATCTTAAAAGTCACGTAAAAGATAATCATGCGTCATTTTGACTCACGCGGTCGT
TATAGTTCAAAATCAGTGACACTTACCGCATTGACAAGCACGCCTCACGGGAGCTCCAAGCGGCGACTGA
GATGTCCTAAATGCACAGCGACGGATTCGCGCTATTTAGAAAGAGAGAGCAATATTTCAAGAATGCATGC
GTCAATTTTACGCAGACTATCTTTCTAGGGTTAAAAAAGATTTGCGCTTTACTCGACCTAAACTTTAAAC
ACGTCATAGAATCTTCGTTTGACAAAAACCACATTGTGGCCAAGCTGTGTGACGCGACGCGCGCTAAAGA
ATGGCAAACCAAGTCGCGCGAGGTACCAGCTTTTGTTCCCTTTAGTGAGGGTTAATTTCGAGCTTGGCGT
AATCATGGTCATAGCTGTTTCCTGTGTGAAATTGTTATCCGCTCACAATTCCACACAACATACGAGCCGG
AAGCATAAAGTGTAAAGCCTGGGGTGCCTAATGAGTGAGCTAACTCACATTAATTGCGTTGCGCTCACTG
CCCGCTTTCCAGTCGGGAAACCTGTCGTGCCAGCTGCATTAATGAATCGGCCAACGCGCGGGGAGAGGCG
GTTTGCGTATTGGGCGCTCTTCCGCTTCCTCGCTCACTGACTCGCTGCGCTCGGTCGTTCGGCTGCGGCG
AGCGGTATCAGCTCACTCAAAGGCGGTAATACGGTTATCCACAGAATCAGGGGATAACGCAGGAAAGAAC
ATGTGAGCAAAAGGCCAGCAAAAGGCCAGGAACCGTAAAAAGGCCGCGTTGCTGGCGTTTTTCCATAGGC
TCCGCCCCCCTGACGAGCATCACAAAAATCGACGCTCAAGTCAGAGGTGGCGAAACCCGACAGGACTATA
AAGATACCAGGCGTTTCCCCCTGGAAGCTCCCTCGTGCGCTCTCCTGTTCCGACCCTGCCGCTTACCGGA
TACCTGTCCGCCTTTCTCCCTTCGGGAAGCGTGGCGCTTTCTCATAGCTCACGCTGTAGGTATCTCAGTT
CGGTGTAGGTCGTTCGCTCCAAGCTGGGCTGTGTGCACGAACCCCCCGTTCAGCCCGACCGCTGCGCCTT
ATCCGGTAACTATCGTCTTGAGTCCAACCCGGTAAGACACGACTTATCGCCACTGGCAGCAGCCACTGGT
AACAGGATTAGCAGAGCGAGGTATGTAGGCGGTGCTACAGAGTTCTTGAAGTGGTGGCCTAACTACGGCT
ACACTAGAAGAACAGTATTTGGTATCTGCGCTCTGCTGAAGCCAGTTACCTTCGGAAAAAGAGTTGGTAG
CTCTTGATCCGGCAAACAAACCACCGCTGGTAGCGGTGGTTTTTTTGTTTGCAAGCAGCAGATTACGCGC
AGAAAAAAAGGATCTCAAGAAGATCCTTTGATCTTTTCTACGGGGTCTGACGCTCAGTGGAACGAAAACT
CACGTTAAGGGATTTTGGTCATGAGATTATCAAAAAGGATCTTCACCTAGATCCTTTTAAATTAAAAATG
AAGTTTTAAATCAATCTAAAGTATATATGAGTAAACTTGGTCTGACAGTTACCAATGCTTAATCAGTGAG
GCACCTATCTCAGCGATCTGTCTATTTCGTTCATCCATAGTTGCCTGACTCCCCGTCGTGTAGATAACTA
CGATACGGGAGGGCTTACCATCTGGCCCCAGTGCTGCAATGATACCGCGAGACCCACGCTCACCGGCTCC
AGATTTATCAGCAATAAACCAGCCAGCCGGAAGGGCCGAGCGCAGAAGTGGTCCTGCAACTTTATCCGCC
TCCATCCAGTCTATTAATTGTTGCCGGGAAGCTAGAGTAAGTAGTTCGCCAGTTAATAGTTTGCGCAACG
TTGTTGCCATTGCTACAGGCATCGTGGTGTCACGCTCGTCGTTTGGTATGGCTTCATTCAGCTCCGGTTC
CCAACGATCAAGGCGAGTTACATGATCCCCCATGTTGTGCAAAAAAGCGGTTAGCTCCTTCGGTCCTCCG
ATCGTTGTCAGAAGTAAGTTGGCCGCAGTGTTATCACTCATGGTTATGGCAGCACTGCATAATTCTCTTA
CTGTCATGCCATCCGTAAGATGCTTTTCTGTGACTGGTGAGTACTCAACCAAGTCATTCTGAGAATAGTG
TATGCGGCGACCGAGTTGCTCTTGCCCGGCGTCAATACGGGATAATACCGCGCCACATAGCAGAACTTTA
AAAGTGCTCATCATTGGAAAACGTTCTTCGGGGCGAAAACTCTCAAGGATCTTACCGCTGTTGAGATCCA
GTTCGATGTAACCCACTCGTGCACCCAACTGATCTTCAGCATCTTTTACTTTCACCAGCGTTTCTGGGTG
AGCAAAAACAGGAAGGCAAAATGCCGCAAAAAAGGGAATAAGGGCGACACGGAAATGTTGAATACTCATA
CTCTTCCTTTTTCAATATTATTGAAGCATTTATCAGGGTTATTGTCTCATGAGCGGATACATATTTGAAT
GTATTTAGAAAAATAAACAAATAGGGGTTCCGCGCACATTTCCCCGAAAAGTGCCACCT
